Addgene plasmid #46646: pcDNA3.2 V5-DEST mir-1-1 reporter
Purpose: expression of query pri-miRNA
Depositing lab: David Bartel. Depositing organization: Whitehead Institute for Biomedical Research. Publication: Beyond Secondary Structure: Primary-Sequence Determinants License Pri-miRNA Hairpins for Processing. Auyeung VC, Ulitsky I, McGeary SE, Bartel DP. Cell. 2013 Feb 14;152(4):844-58. doi: 10.1016/j.cell.2013.01.031. PubMed 23415231.
Backbone
  Vector backbone: pcDNA3.2/V5-DEST
  Backbone manufacturer: Invitrogen
  Backbone size w/o insert (bp): 7711
  Vector type: Mammalian Expression, RNAi ; Expression of query pri-miRNA sequences in HEK293 cells
  Selectable markers: Neomycin (select with G418)
Growth in bacteria
  Bacterial resistance: Chloramphenicol and Ampicillin, 25 & 100 μg/mL
  Growth temperature: 37°C
  Growth strain: ccdB Survival
  Copy number: High Copy
Gene/Insert
  Gene/Insert name: mir-1-1 reporter
  Promoter: CMV
  Tag / fusion protein: V5 (C terminal on backbone)
  Cloning method: Gateway Cloning
  Sequencing primers: 5′ CMV-F; 3′ TK-pA-R
Terms and licenses: Academic/Nonprofit Terms; Industry Terms: Not Available to Industry
Depositor comments: Query pri-miRNA sequences are to be recombined into this plasmid using Gateway recombination. The human pri-mir-1-1 sequence is cloned downstream of the query pri-miRNA and is transcriptionally fused to the query pri-miRNA sequence. This plasmid was used for ectopic pri-miRNA expression in HEK293 cells
How to cite: pcDNA3.2 V5-DEST mir-1-1 reporter was a gift from David Bartel (Addgene plasmid # 46646 ; http://n2t.net/addgene:46646 ; RRID:Addgene_46646)
