[The description below was written by a language model from this plasmid's Addgene catalogue record and pLannotate feature annotations shown in this document.]
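Description:
pcDNA3.2 V5-DEST mir-1-1 reporter is a mammalian expression Gateway destination vector built on the Invitrogen pcDNA3.2/V5-DEST backbone and adapted for testing how well candidate pri-miRNA sequences are processed in cells. It replicates in E. coli from a high-copy ColE1/pUC-type origin and carries an ampicillin resistance gene on the backbone, together with an f1 origin. Because the Gateway cassette is still unrecombined, it also contains a chloramphenicol resistance gene and the ccdB toxin gene between the attR1 and attR2 sites, so the plasmid must be maintained in a ccdB-tolerant strain under dual chloramphenicol and ampicillin selection. For mammalian cells, an SV40 early promoter drives a neomycin phosphotransferase gene with an SV40 polyadenylation signal, allowing G418 selection.

The expression unit consists of the CMV enhancer and immediate early promoter (with a T7 promoter just downstream), the attR1–CmR/ccdB–attR2 cassette, a human pri-mir-1-1 segment placed immediately after attR2, the backbone V5 tag sequence, and the HSV thymidine kinase polyadenylation signal. An LR recombination reaction replaces the CmR/ccdB cassette with a query pri-miRNA from an entry clone, with loss of ccdB providing counter-selection for recombinants. The query hairpin and the mir-1-1 hairpin are then transcribed as a single fused transcript, so mir-1-1 is always co-expressed from the same RNA as the query; the "reporter" name suggests it serves as an internal reference, though the record does not spell this out. The V5 tag is a backbone remnant and is unlikely to matter for a noncoding payload. The depositor reports use for ectopic pri-miRNA expression in HEK293 cells.
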