Features (pLannotate 1.2.2; 28 found; start..end, strand, type, name):
     36..80      -  misc_feature   bom (fragment): basis of mobility region from pBR322
    235..614     +  enhancer       CMV enhancer: human cytomegalovirus immediate early enhancer
    615..818     +  promoter       CMV promoter: human cytomegalovirus (CMV) immediate early promoter
    814..847     +  LTR            5' LTR (truncated) (fragment): truncated 5' long terminal repeat (LTR) from HIV-1
    863..881     +  promoter       T7 promoter: promoter for bacteriophage T7 RNA polymerase
    911..1035    +  protein_bind   attR1: mutant version of attR; recombination site for the Gateway® LR reaction LR Clonase™
   1271..1423    -  CDS            dpnD (fragment): DPND_STRPN - Protein predicted: Swiss-Prot protein existence level 4. From Streptococcus pneumoniae serotype 4 (strain ATCC BAA-334 / TIGR4).
   1467..1769    -  CDS            ccdB: CCDB_ECOLI - Also known as G, letB, letD. Experimental evidence at protein level: Swiss-Prot protein existence level 1. Toxic component of a type II toxin-antitoxin (TA) system, functioning in plasmid maintainence. Responsible for the post- segregational killing (PSK) of plasmid-free cells, also referred to as a plasmid addiction system. Half-life of over 2 hours. Cell killing by CcdB is accompanied by filamentation, defects in chromosome and plasmid segregation, defects in cell division, formation of anucleate cells, decreased DNA synthesis and plasmid loss. Interferes with the activity of DN
   1774..1932    -  CDS            ccdA (fragment): CCDA_ECO57 - Also known as H, letA. Experimental evidence at protein level: Swiss-Prot protein existence level 1. Antitoxin component of a type II toxin-antitoxin (TA) system which inhibits the post-segregational killing (PSK) of plasmid-free cells, also referred to as a plasmid addiction system. Binds to and blocks the activity of CcdB; will also remove bound CcdB protein from the CcdB-GyrA complex by forming a CcdA-CcdB complex, a process termed rejuvenation. Functions as a transcriptional corepressor for the ccdAB operon, repression also requires CcdB (By similarity). From Escherichia coli
   2111..2770    -  CDS            CmR: chloramphenicol acetyltransferase; cat; confers resistance to chloramphenicol
   2771..2873    -  promoter       cat promoter: promoter of the E. coli cat gene encoding chloramphenicol acetyltransferase
   3051..3175    -  protein_bind   attR2: mutant version of attR; recombination site for the Gateway® LR reaction LR Clonase™
   3253..3329    +  ncRNA          mir-1: Accession: RF00103 - mir-1 microRNA precursor family
   3528..3569    +  CDS            V5 tag: epitope tag from simian virus 5
   3653..3701    +  polyA_signal   HSV TK poly(A) signal: herpes simplex virus thymidine kinase polyadenylation signal (Cole and Stacy, 1985)
   3792..3808    -  polyA_signal   bGH poly(A) signal (fragment): bovine growth hormone polyadenylation signal
   3903..4331    +  rep_origin     f1 ori (sequence partly withheld): f1 bacteriophage origin of replication; arrow indicates direction of (+) strand synthesis
   4345..4674    +  promoter       SV40 promoter: SV40 enhancer and early promoter
   4741..5532    +  CDS            neo: KKA2_KLEPN - Also known as kan, nptII. Experimental evidence at protein level: Swiss-Prot protein existence level 1. Resistance to kanamycin, neomycin, paromomycin, ribostamycin, butirosin and gentamicin B. From Klebsiella pneumoniae.
   5558..5716    +  CDS            ble (fragment): BLE_KLEPN - Experimental evidence at protein level: Swiss-Prot protein existence level 1. Binding protein with a strong affinity to the bleomycin family of antibiotics. Binds to CL990; an antimitotic-antibiotic compound. From Klebsiella pneumoniae.
   5711..5832    +  polyA_signal   SV40 poly(A) signal: SV40 polyadenylation signal
   5905..5921    -  protein_bind   lac operator: The lac repressor binds to the lac operator to inhibit transcription in E. coli. This inhibition can be relieved by adding lactose or isopropyl-β-D-thiogalactopyranoside (IPTG). lac repressor encoded by lacI
   5929..5959    -  promoter       lac promoter: promoter for the E. coli lac operon
   5974..5995    -  protein_bind   CAP binding site: CAP binding activates transcription in the presence of cAMP. E. coli catabolite activator protein
   6008..6100    -  CDS            lacI (fragment): lac repressor; lacI; The lac repressor binds to the lac operator to inhibit transcription in E. coli. This inhibition can be relieved by adding lactose or isopropyl-β-D-thiogalactopyranoside (IPTG).
   6283..6871    -  rep_origin     ori: high-copy-number ColE1/pMB1/pBR322/pUC origin of replication
   7042..7902    -  CDS            AmpR: β-lactamase; bla; confers resistance to ampicillin, carbenicillin, and related antibiotics
   7903..8007    -  promoter       AmpR promoter: bla
>Addgene plasmid #46646 | pcDNA3.2 V5-DEST mir-1-1 reporter | analyzer sequence | sequence record 66010
GACGGATCGGGAGATCTCCCGATCCCCTATGGTCGACTCTCAGTACAATCTGCTCTGATGCCGCATAGTT
AAGCCAGTATCTGCTCCCTGCTTGTGTGTTGGAGGTCGCTGAGTAGTGCGCGAGCAAAATTTAAGCTACA
ACAAGGCAAGGCTTGACCGACAATTGCATGAAGAATCTGCTTAGGGTTAGGCGTTTTGCGCTGCTTCGCG
ATGTACGGGCCAGATATACGCGTTGACATTGATTATTGACTAGTTATTAATAGTAATCAATTACGGGGTC
ATTAGTTCATAGCCCATATATGGAGTTCCGCGTTACATAACTTACGGTAAATGGCCCGCCTGGCTGACCG
CCCAACGACCCCCGCCCATTGACGTCAATAATGACGTATGTTCCCATAGTAACGCCAATAGGGACTTTCC
ATTGACGTCAATGGGTGGACTATTTACGGTAAACTGCCCACTTGGCAGTACATCAAGTGTATCATATGCC
AAGTACGCCCCCTATTGACGTCAATGACGGTAAATGGCCCGCCTGGCATTATGCCCAGTACATGACCTTA
TGGGACTTTCCTACTTGGCAGTACATCTACGTATTAGTCATCGCTATTACCATGGTGATGCGGTTTTGGC
AGTACATCAATGGGCGTGGATAGCGGTTTGACTCACGGGGATTTCCAAGTCTCCACCCCATTGACGTCAA
TGGGAGTTTGTTTTGGCACCAAAATCAACGGGACTTTCCAAAATGTCGTAACAACTCCGCCCCATTGACG
CAAATGGGCGGTAGGCGTGTACGGTGGGAGGTCTATATAAGCAGAGCTCTCTGGCTAACTAGAGAACCCA
CTGCTTACTGGCTTATCGAAATTAATACGACTCACTATAGGGAGACCCAAGCTGGCTAGTTAAGCTATCA
ACAAGTTTGTACAAAAAAGCTGAACGAGAAACGTAAAATGATATAAATATCAATATATTAAATTAGATTT
TGCATAAAAAACAGACTACATAATACTGTAAAACACAACATATCCAGTCACTATGAATCAACTACTTAGA
TGGTATTAGTGACCTGTAGTCGACCGACAGCCTTCCAAATGTTCTTCGGGTGATGCTGCCAACTTAGTCG
ACCGACAGCCTTCCAAATGTTCTTCTCAAACGGAATCGTCGTATCCAGCCTACTCGCTATTGTCCTCAAT
GCCGTATTAAATCATAAAAAGAAATAAGAAAAAGAGGTGCGAGCCTCTTTTTTGTGTGACAAAATAAAAA
CATCTACCTATTCATATACGCTAGTGTCATAGTCCTGAAAATCATCTGCATCAAGAACAATTTCACAACT
CTTATACTTTTCTCTTACAAGTCGTTCGGCTTCATCTGGATTTTCAGCCTCTATACTTACTAAACGTGAT
AAAGTTTCTGTAATTTCTACTGTATCGACCTGCAGACTGGCTGTGTATAAGGGAGCCTGACATTTATATT
CCCCAGAACATCAGGTTAATGGCGTTTTTGATGTCATTTTCGCGGTGGCTGAGATCAGCCACTTCTTCCC
CGATAACGGAGACCGGCACACTGGCCATATCGGTGGTCATCATGCGCCAGCTTTCATCCCCGATATGCAC
CACCGGGTAAAGTTCACGGGAGACTTTATCTGACAGCAGACGTGCACTGGCCAGGGGGATCACCATCCGT
CGCCCGGGCGTGTCAATAATATCACTCTGTACATCCACAAACAGACGATAACGGCTCTCTCTTTTATAGG
TGTAAACCTTAAACTGCATTTCACCAGTCCCTGTTCTCGTCAGCAAAAGAGCCGTTCATTTCAATAAACC
GGGCGACCTCAGCCATCCCTTCCTGATTTTCCGCTTTCCAGCGTTCGGCACGCAGACGACGGGCTTCATT
CTGCATGGTTGTGCTTACCAGACCGGAGATATTGACATCATATATGCCTTGAGCAACTGATAGCTGTCGC
TGTCAACTGTCACTGTAATACGCTGCTTCATAGCACACCTCTTTTTGACATACTTCGGGTATACATATCA
GTATATATTCTTATACCGCAAAAATCAGCGCGCAAATACGCATACTGTTATCTGGCTTTTAGTAAGCCGG
ATCCACGCGATTACGCCCCGCCCTGCCACTCATCGCAGTACTGTTGTAATTCATTAAGCATTCTGCCGAC
ATGGAAGCCATCACAGACGGCATGATGAACCTGAATCGCCAGCGGCATCAGCACCTTGTCGCCTTGCGTA
TAATATTTGCCCATGGTGAAAACGGGGGCGAAGAAGTTGTCCATATTGGCCACGTTTAAATCAAAACTGG
TGAAACTCACCCAGGGATTGGCTGAGACGAAAAACATATTCTCAATAAACCCTTTAGGGAAATAGGCCAG
GTTTTCACCGTAACACGCCACATCTTGCGAATATATGTGTAGAAACTGCCGGAAATCGTCGTGGTATTCA
CTCCAGAGCGATGAAAACGTTTCAGTTTGCTCATGGAAAACGGTGTAACAAGGGTGAACACTATCCCATA
TCACCAGCTCACCGTCTTTCATTGCCATACGGAATTCCGGATGAGCATTCATCAGGCGGGCAAGAATGTG
AATAAAGGCCGGATAAAACTTGTGCTTATTTTTCTTTACGGTCTTTAAAAAGGCCGTAATATCCAGCTGA
ACGGTCTGGTTATAGGTACATTGAGCAACTGACTGAAATGCCTCAAAATGTTCTTTACGATGCCATTGGG
ATATATCAACGGTGGTATATCCAGTGATTTTTTTCTCCATTTTAGCTTCCTTAGCTCCTGAAAATCTCGA
TAACTCAAAAAATACGCCCGGTAGTGATCTTATTTCATTATGGTGAAAGTTGGAACCTCTTACGTGCCGA
TCAACGTCTCATTTTCGCCAAAAGTTGGCCCAGGGCTTCCCGGTATCAACAGGGACACCAGGATTTATTT
ATTCTGCGAAGTGATCTTCCGTCACAGGTATTTATTCGGCGCAAAGTGCGTCGGGTGATGCTGCCAACTT
AGTCGACTACAGGTCACTAATACCATCTAAGTAGTTGATTCATAGTGACTGGATATGTTGTGTTTTACAG
TATTATGTAGTCTGTTTTTTATGCAAAATCTAATTTAATATATTGATATTTATATCATTTTACGTTTCTC
GTTCAGCTTTCTTGTACAAAGTGGTTGATCTAGAGGGCCCGCAGTGGGGTCAGCTTCTACCGGGGCGGCG
TCCCGGGGTCTTGGAACTGCATGCAGACTGCCTGCTTGGGAAACATACTTCTTTATATGCCCATATGGAC
CTGCTAAGCTATGGAATGTAAAGAAGTATGTATCTCAGGCCGGGACCTCTCTCGCCGCACTGAGGGGCAC
TCCACACCACGGGGGCCGCCGCGGCCGACAGCCAGCCAGGCGGCTGTGGTGGGGGTGAGGCTGGGGCGGC
AGGCTGCCTGGGCGTTGGTGGACGGTCGTGTCCCCGCCAGCATTGTTCTGTCACTTTGCCTGTGTCAGCA
GGTGGAAGTGCTCACCAGACATTCGAAGGTAAGCCTATCCCTAACCCTCTCCTCGGTCTCGATTCTACGC
GTACCGGTTAGTAATGAGTTTAAACGGGGGAGGCTAACTGAAACACGGAAGGAGACAATACCGGAAGGAA
CCCGCGCTATGACGGCAATAAAAAGACAGAATAAAACGCACGGGTGTTGGGTCGTTTGTTCATAAACGCG
GGGTTCGGTCCCAGGGCTGGCACTCTGTCGATACCCCACCGAGACCCCATTGGGGCCAATACGCCCGCGT
TTCTTCCTTTTCCCCACCCCACCCCCCAAGTTCGGGTGAAGGCCCAGGGCTCGCAGCCAACGTCGGGGCG
GCAGGCCCTGCCATAGCAGATCTGCGCAGCTGGGGCTCTAGGGGGTATCCCC
[124 nt withheld, positions 3903-4026]
C
[32 nt withheld, positions 4028-4059]
CA
[57 nt withheld, positions 4062-4118]
A
[49 nt withheld, positions 4120-4168]
CCTTTGACGTTGGAGTCCACGTTCTTT
[37 nt withheld, positions 4196-4232]
ACCCTATCTCGGTCTATTCTTTTGATTTATAAGGGATTTTGGGGATTTCGGCCTATTGGTTAAAAAATGA
GCTGATTTAACAAAAATTTAACGCGAATTAATTCTGTGGAATGTGTGTCAGTTAGGGTGTGGAAAGTCCC
CAGGCTCCCCAGCAGGCAGAAGTATGCAAAGCATGCATCTCAATTAGTCAGCAACCAGGTGTGGAAAGTC
CCCAGGCTCCCCAGCAGGCAGAAGTATGCAAAGCATGCATCTCAATTAGTCAGCAACCATAGTCCCGCCC
CTAACTCCGCCCATCCCGCCCCTAACTCCGCCCAGTTCCGCCCATTCTCCGCCCCATGGCTGACTAATTT
TTTTTATTTATGCAGAGGCCGAGGCCGCCTCTGCCTCTGAGCTATTCCAGAAGTAGTGAGGAGGCTTTTT
TGGAGGCCTAGGCTTTTGCAAAAAGCTCCCGGGAGCTTGTATATCCATTTTCGGATCTGATCAAGAGACA
GGATGAGGATCGTTTCGCATGATTGAACAAGATGGATTGCACGCAGGTTCTCCGGCCGCTTGGGTGGAGA
GGCTATTCGGCTATGACTGGGCACAACAGACAATCGGCTGCTCTGATGCCGCCGTGTTCCGGCTGTCAGC
GCAGGGGCGCCCGGTTCTTTTTGTCAAGACCGACCTGTCCGGTGCCCTGAATGAACTGCAGGACGAGGCA
GCGCGGCTATCGTGGCTGGCCACGACGGGCGTTCCTTGCGCAGCTGTGCTCGACGTTGTCACTGAAGCGG
GAAGGGACTGGCTGCTATTGGGCGAAGTGCCGGGGCAGGATCTCCTGTCATCTCACCTTGCTCCTGCCGA
GAAAGTATCCATCATGGCTGATGCAATGCGGCGGCTGCATACGCTTGATCCGGCTACCTGCCCATTCGAC
CACCAAGCGAAACATCGCATCGAGCGAGCACGTACTCGGATGGAAGCCGGTCTTGTCGATCAGGATGATC
TGGACGAAGAGCATCAGGGGCTCGCGCCAGCCGAACTGTTCGCCAGGCTCAAGGCGCGCATGCCCGACGG
CGAGGATCTCGTCGTGACCCATGGCGATGCCTGCTTGCCGAATATCATGGTGGAAAATGGCCGCTTTTCT
GGATTCATCGACTGTGGCCGGCTGGGTGTGGCGGACCGCTATCAGGACATAGCGTTGGCTACCCGTGATA
TTGCTGAAGAGCTTGGCGGCGAATGGGCTGACCGCTTCCTCGTGCTTTACGGTATCGCCGCTCCCGATTC
GCAGCGCATCGCCTTCTATCGCCTTCTTGACGAGTTCTTCTGAGCGGGACTCTGGGGTTCGCGAAATGAC
CGACCAAGCGACGCCCAACCTGCCATCACGAGATTTCGATTCCACCGCCGCCTTCTATGAAAGGTTGGGC
TTCGGAATCGTTTTCCGGGACGCCGGCTGGATGATCCTCCAGCGCGGGGATCTCATGCTGGAGTTCTTCG
CCCACCCCAACTTGTTTATTGCAGCTTATAATGGTTACAAATAAAGCAATAGCATCACAAATTTCACAAA
TAAAGCATTTTTTTCACTGCATTCTAGTTGTGGTTTGTCCAAACTCATCAATGTATCTTATCATGTCTGT
ATACCGTCGACCTCTAGCTAGAGCTTGGCGTAATCATGGTCATAGCTGTTTCCTGTGTGAAATTGTTATC
CGCTCACAATTCCACACAACATACGAGCCGGAAGCATAAAGTGTAAAGCCTGGGGTGCCTAATGAGTGAG
CTAACTCACATTAATTGCGTTGCGCTCACTGCCCGCTTTCCAGTCGGGAAACCTGTCGTGCCAGCTGCAT
TAATGAATCGGCCAACGCGCGGGGAGAGGCGGTTTGCGTATTGGGCGCTCTTCCGCTTCCTCGCTCACTG
ACTCGCTGCGCTCGGTCGTTCGGCTGCGGCGAGCGGTATCAGCTCACTCAAAGGCGGTAATACGGTTATC
CACAGAATCAGGGGATAACGCAGGAAAGAACATGTGAGCAAAAGGCCAGCAAAAGGCCAGGAACCGTAAA
AAGGCCGCGTTGCTGGCGTTTTTCCATAGGCTCCGCCCCCCTGACGAGCATCACAAAAATCGACGCTCAA
GTCAGAGGTGGCGAAACCCGACAGGACTATAAAGATACCAGGCGTTTCCCCCTGGAAGCTCCCTCGTGCG
CTCTCCTGTTCCGACCCTGCCGCTTACCGGATACCTGTCCGCCTTTCTCCCTTCGGGAAGCGTGGCGCTT
TCTCAATGCTCACGCTGTAGGTATCTCAGTTCGGTGTAGGTCGTTCGCTCCAAGCTGGGCTGTGTGCACG
AACCCCCCGTTCAGCCCGACCGCTGCGCCTTATCCGGTAACTATCGTCTTGAGTCCAACCCGGTAAGACA
CGACTTATCGCCACTGGCAGCAGCCACTGGTAACAGGATTAGCAGAGCGAGGTATGTAGGCGGTGCTACA
GAGTTCTTGAAGTGGTGGCCTAACTACGGCTACACTAGAAGGACAGTATTTGGTATCTGCGCTCTGCTGA
AGCCAGTTACCTTCGGAAAAAGAGTTGGTAGCTCTTGATCCGGCAAACAAACCACCGCTGGTAGCGGTGG
TTTTTTTGTTTGCAAGCAGCAGATTACGCGCAGAAAAAAAGGATCTCAAGAAGATCCTTTGATCTTTTCT
ACGGGGTCTGACGCTCAGTGGAACGAAAACTCACGTTAAGGGATTTTGGTCATGAGATTATCAAAAAGGA
TCTTCACCTAGATCCTTTTAAATTAAAAATGAAGTTTTAAATCAATCTAAAGTATATATGAGTAAACTTG
GTCTGACAGTTACCAATGCTTAATCAGTGAGGCACCTATCTCAGCGATCTGTCTATTTCGTTCATCCATA
GTTGCCTGACTCCCCGTCGTGTAGATAACTACGATACGGGAGGGCTTACCATCTGGCCCCAGTGCTGCAA
TGATACCGCGAGACCCACGCTCACCGGCTCCAGATTTATCAGCAATAAACCAGCCAGCCGGAAGGGCCGA
GCGCAGAAGTGGTCCTGCAACTTTATCCGCCTCCATCCAGTCTATTAATTGTTGCCGGGAAGCTAGAGTA
AGTAGTTCGCCAGTTAATAGTTTGCGCAACGTTGTTGCCATTGCTACAGGCATCGTGGTGTCACGCTCGT
CGTTTGGTATGGCTTCATTCAGCTCCGGTTCCCAACGATCAAGGCGAGTTACATGATCCCCCATGTTGTG
CAAAAAAGCGGTTAGCTCCTTCGGTCCTCCGATCGTTGTCAGAAGTAAGTTGGCCGCAGTGTTATCACTC
ATGGTTATGGCAGCACTGCATAATTCTCTTACTGTCATGCCATCCGTAAGATGCTTTTCTGTGACTGGTG
AGTACTCAACCAAGTCATTCTGAGAATAGTGTATGCGGCGACCGAGTTGCTCTTGCCCGGCGTCAATACG
GGATAATACCGCGCCACATAGCAGAACTTTAAAAGTGCTCATCATTGGAAAACGTTCTTCGGGGCGAAAA
CTCTCAAGGATCTTACCGCTGTTGAGATCCAGTTCGATGTAACCCACTCGTGCACCCAACTGATCTTCAG
CATCTTTTACTTTCACCAGCGTTTCTGGGTGAGCAAAAACAGGAAGGCAAAATGCCGCAAAAAAGGGAAT
AAGGGCGACACGGAAATGTTGAATACTCATACTCTTCCTTTTTCAATATTATTGAAGCATTTATCAGGGT
TATTGTCTCATGAGCGGATACATATTTGAATGTATTTAGAAAAATAAACAAATAGGGGTTCCGCGCACAT
TTCCCCGAAAAGTGCCACCTGACGTC
