>Addgene plasmid #46646 | pcDNA3.2 V5-DEST mir-1-1 reporter | addgene partial sequence | sequence record 67884 | CAT-R 5'-GCAACTGACTGAAATGCCTC-3'
ATCAACGGTGGTATATCCAGTGATTTTTTTCTCCATTTTAGCTTCCTTAGCTCCTGAAAATCTCGATAAC
TCAAAAAATACGCCCGGTAGTGATCTTATTTCATTATGGTGAAAGTTGGAACCTCTTACGTGCCGATCAA
CGTCTCATTTTCGCCAAAAGTTGGCCCAGGGCTTCCCGGTATCAACAGGGACACCAGGATTTATTTATTC
TGCGAAGTGATCTTCCGTCACAGGTATTTATTCGGCGCAAAGTGCGTCGGGTGATGCTGCCAACTTAGTC
GACTACAGGTCACTAATACCATCTAAGTAGTTGATTCATAGTGACTGGATATGTTGTGTTTTACAGTATT
ATGTAGTCTGTTTTTTATGCAAAATCTAATTTAATATATTGATATTTATATCATTTTACGTTTCTCGTTC
AGCTTTCTTGTACAAAGTGGTTGATCTAGAGGGCCCGCAGTGGGGTCAGCTTCTACCGGGGCGGCGTCCC
GGGGTCTTGGAACTGCATGCAGACTGCCTGCTTGGGAAACATACTTCTTTATATGCCCATATGGACCTGC
TAAGCTATGGAATGTAAAGAAGTATGTATCTCAGGCCGGGACCTCTCTCGCCGCACTGAGGGGCACTCCA
CACCACGGGGGCCGCCGCGGCCGACAGCCAGCCAGGCGGCTGTGGTGGGGGTGA
