>Addgene plasmid #46646 | pcDNA3.2 V5-DEST mir-1-1 reporter | addgene partial sequence | sequence record 69078 | T7 5'-TAATACGACTCACTATAGGG-3'
AAAAAGCTGAACGAGAAACGTAAAATGATATAAATATCAATATATTAAATTAGATTTTGCATAAAAAACA
GACTACATAATACTGTAAAACACAACATATCCAGTCACTATGAATCAACTACTTAGATGGTATTAGTGAC
CTGTAGTCGACCGACAGCCTTCCAAATGTTCTTCGGGTGATGCTGCCAACTTAGTCGACCGACAGCCTTC
CAAATGTTCTTCTCAAACGGAATCGTCGTATCCAGCCTACTCGCTATTGTCCTCAATGCCGTATTAAATC
ATAAAAAGAAATAAGAAAAAGAGGTGCGAGCCTCTTTTTTGTGTGACAAAATAAAAACATCTACCTATTC
ATATACGCTAGTGTCATAGTCCTGAAAATCATCTGCATCAAGAACAATTTCACAACTCTTATACTTTTCT
CTTACAAGTCGTTCGGCTTCATCTGGATTTTCAGCCTCTATACTTACTAAACGTGATAAAGTTTCTGTAA
TTTCTACTGTATCGACCTGCAGACTGGCTGTGTATAAGGGAGCCTGACATTTATATTCCCCAGAACATCA
GGTTAATGGCGTTTTTGATGTCATTTTCGCGGTGGCTGAGATCAGCCACTTCTTCCCCGATAACGGAGAC
CGGCACACTGGCCATATCGGTGGTCATCATGCGCCAGCTTTCATCCCCGATATGCACCACCGGGTAAAGT
TCACGGGAGACTTTATCTGACAGCAGACGTGCACTGGCCAGGGGGATCACCATCCGTCGCCCGGGCGTGT
CAATAATATCACTCTGTACATCCACAAACAGACGATAACGGCTCTCTCTTTTATAGGTGTAAACCTTAAA
CTGCATTTCACCAG
