>Addgene plasmid #46646 | pcDNA3.2 V5-DEST mir-1-1 reporter | addgene partial sequence | sequence record 69079 | TK-pA-R 5'-ttgtctccttccgtgtttca-3'
CGCGTAGAATCGAGACCGAGGAGAGGGTTAGGGATAGGCTTACCTTCGAATGTCTGGTGAGCACTTCCAC
CTGCTGACACAGGCAAAGTGACAGAACAATGCTGGCGGGGACACGACCGTCCACCAACGCCCAGGCAGCC
TGCCGCCCCAGCCTCACCCCCACCACAGCCGCCTGGCTGGCTGTCGGCCGCGGCGGCCCCCGTGGTGTGG
AGTGCCCCTCAGTGCGGCGAGAGAGGTCCCGGCCTGAGATACATACTTCTTTACATTCCATAGCTTAGCA
GGTCCATATGGGCATATAAAGAAGTATGTTTCCCAAGCAGGCAGTCTGCATGCAGTTCCAAGACCCCGGG
ACGCCGCCCCGGTAGAAGCTGACCCCACTGCGGGCCCTCTAGATCAACCACTTTGTACAAGAAAGCTGAA
CGAGAAACGTAAAATGATATAAATATCAATATATTAAATTAGATTTTGCATAAAAAACAGACTACATAAT
ACTGTAAAACACAACATATCCAGTCACTATGAATCAACTACTTAGATGGTATTAGTGACCTGTAGTCGAC
TAAGTTGGCAGCATCACCCGACGCACTTTGCGCCGAATAAATACCTGTGACGGAAGATCACTTCGCAGAA
TAAATAAATCCTGGTGTCCCTGTTGATACCGGGAAGCCCTGGGCCAACTTTTGGCGAAAATGAGACGTTG
ATCGGCACGTAAGAGGTTCCAACTTTCACCATAATGAAATAAGATCACTACCGGGCGTATTTTTTGAGTT
ATCGAGATTTTCAGGAGCTAAGGAAGCTAAAATGGAGAAAAAAATCACTGGATATACCACCGTTGATATA
TCCCAATGGCATCGTAAAGAACATTTTGAGGCATTTCAGTCAGTTGCTCAATGTACCTATAACCAGACCG
TTCAGCTGG
